>Addgene plasmid #87797 | pTS1 | addgene full sequence | sequence record 177265 | Addgene NGS Result
TAATACGACTCACTATAGGGGAATTGTGAGCGGATAACAATTCCCCTGTAGAAATAATTTTGTTTAACTT
TAATAAGGAGATATACCATGAGCCACGTGCATCACCATCATCACCACGGATCCTGGGAAGTTAAACCGGA
AACCCACATCAACCTGAAAGTTTCTGACGGTTCTTCTGAAATCTTCTTCAAAATCAAAAAAACCACCCCG
CTGCGTCGTCTGATGGAAGCTTTCGCTAAACGTCAGGGTAAAGAAATGGACTCTCTGCGTTTCCTGTACG
ACGGTATCCGTATCCAGGCTGACCAGACCCCGGAAGACCTGGACATGGAAGACAACGACATCATCGAAGC
TCACCGTGAACAGCTGGGTGGTGCTACCATGGAATTCGGGCCCGATATCGGTACCCTCGAGGATATCTGG
TCGCACCCTCAATTCGAGAAATGAGTCGAGTCTGGTAAAGAAACCGCTGCTGCGAAATTTGAACGCCAGC
ACATGGACTCGTCTACTAGCGCAGCTTAATTAACCTAGGCTGCTGCCACCGCTGAGCAATAACTAGCATA
ACCCCTTGGGGCCTCTAAACGGGTCTTGAGGGGTTTTTTGCTGAAACCTCAGGCATTTGAGAAGCACACG
GTCACACTGCTTCCGGTAGTCAATAAACCGGTAAACCAGCAATAGACATAAGCGGCTATTTAACGACCCT
GCCCTGAACCGACGACAAGCTGACGACCGGGTCTCCGCAAGTGGCACTTTTCGGGGAAATGTGCGCGGAA
CCCCTATTTGTTTATTTTTCTAAATACATTCAAATATGTATCCGCTCATGAATTAATTCTTAGAAAAACT
CATCGAGCATCAAATGAAACTGCAATTTATTCATATCAGGATTATCAATACCATATTTTTGAAAAAGCCG
TTTCTGTAATGAAGGAGAAAACTCACCGAGGCAGTTCCATAGGATGGCAAGATCCTGGTATCGGTCTGCG
ATTCCGACTCGTCCAACATCAATACAACCTATTAATTTCCCCTCGTCAAAAATAAGGTTATCAAGTGAGA
AATCACCATGAGTGACGACTGAATCCGGTGAGAATGGCAAAAGTTTATGCATTTCTTTCCAGACTTGTTC
AACAGGCCAGCCATTACGCTCGTCATCAAAATCACTCGCATCAACCAAACCGTTATTCATTCGTGATTGC
GCCTGAGCGAGACGAAATACGCGGTCGCTGTTAAAAGGACAATTACAAACAGGAATCGAATGCAACCGGC
GCAGGAACACTGCCAGCGCATCAACAATATTTTCACCTGAATCAGGATATTCTTCTAATACCTGGAATGC
TGTTTTCCCGGGGATCGCAGTGGTGAGTAACCATGCATCATCAGGAGTACGGATAAAATGCTTGATGGTC
GGAAGAGGCATAAATTCCGTCAGCCAGTTTAGTCTGACCATCTCATCTGTAACATCATTGGCAACGCTAC
CTTTGCCATGTTTCAGAAACAACTCTGGCGCATCGGGCTTCCCATACAATCGATAGATTGTCGCACCTGA
TTGCCCGACATTATCGCGAGCCCATTTATACCCATATAAATCAGCATCCATGTTGGAATTTAATCGCGGC
CTAGAGCAAGACGTTTCCCGTTGAATATGGCTCATACTCTTCCTTTTTCAATATTATTGAAGCATTTATC
AGGGTTATTGTCTCATGAGCGGATACATATTTGAATGTATTTAGAAAAATAAACAAATAGGCATGCAGCG
CTCTTCCGCTTCCTCGCTCACTGACTCGCTACGCTCGGTCGTTCGACTGCGGCGAGCGGTGTCAGCTCAC
TCAAAAGCGGTAATACGGTTATCCACAGAATCAGGGGATAAAGCCGGAAAGAACATGTGAGCAAAAAGCA
AAGCACCGGAAGAAGCCAACGCCGCAGGCGTTTTTCCATAGGCTCCGCCCCCCTGACGAGCATCACAAAA
ATCGACGCTCAAGCCAGAGGTGGCGAAACCCGACAGGACTATAAAGATACCAGGCGTTTCCCCCTGGAAG
CTCCCTCGTGCGCTCTCCTGTTCCGACCCTGCCGCTTACCGGATACCTGTCCGCCTTTCTCCCTTCGGGA
AGCGTGGCGCTTTCTCATAGCTCACGCTGTTGGTATCTCAGTTCGGTGTAGGTCGTTCGCTCCAAGCTGG
GCTGTGTGCACGAACCCCCCGTTCAGCCCGACCGCTGCGCCTTATCCGGTAACTATCGTCTTGAGTCCAA
CCCGGTAAGACACGACTTATCGCCACTGGCAGCAGCCATTGGTAACTGATTTAGAGGACTTTGTCTTGAA
GTTATGCACCTGTTAAGGCTAAACTGAAAGAACAGATTTTGGTGAGTGCGGTCCTCCAACCCACTTACCT
TGGTTCAAAGAGTTGGTAGCTCAGCGAACCTTGAGAAAACCACCGTTGGTAGCGGTGGTTTTTCTTTATT
TATGAGATGATGAATCAATCGGTCTATCAAGTCAACGAACAGCTATTCCGTTACTCTAGATTTCAGTGCA
ATTTATCTCTTCAAATGTAGCACCTGAAGTCAGCCCCATACGATATAAGTTGTAATTCTCATGTTAGTCA
TGCCCCGCGCCCACCGGAAGGAGCTGACTGGGTTGAAGGCTCTCAAGGGCATCGGTCGAGATCCCGGTGC
CTAATGAGTGAGCTAACTTACATTAATTGCGTTGCGCTCACTGCCCGCTTTCCAGTCGGGAAACCTGTCG
TGCCAGTTGCATTAATGAATCGGCCAACGCGCGGGGAGAGGCGGTTTGCGTATTGGGCGCCAGGGTGGTT
TTTCTTTTCACCAGTGAGACGGGCAACAGTTGATTGCCCTTCACCGCCTGGCCCTGAGAGAGTTGCAGCA
AGCGGTCCACGCTGGTTTGCCCCAGCAGGCGAAAATCCTGTTTGATGGTGGTTAACGGCGGGATATAACA
TGAGCTGTCTTCGGTATCGTCGTATCCCACTACCGAGATGTCCGCACCAACGCGCAGCCCGGACTCGGTA
ATGGCGCGCATTGCGCCCAGCGCCATCTGATCGTTGGCAACCAGCATCGCAGTGGGAACGATGCCCTCAT
TCAGCATTTGCATGGTTTGTTGAAAACCGGACATGGCACTCCAGTCGCCTTCCCGTTCCGCTATCGGCTG
AATTTGATTGCGAGTGAGATATTTATGCCAGCCAGCCAGACGCAGACGCGCCGAGACAGAACTTAATGGG
CCCGCTAACAGCGCGATTTGCTGGTGACCCAATGCGACCAGATGCTCCACGCCCAGTCGCGTACCGTCTT
CATGGGAGAAAATAATACTGTTGATGGGTGTCTGGTCAGAGACATCAAGAAATAACGCCGGAACATTAGT
GCAGGCAGCTTCCACAGCAATGGCATCCTGGTCATCCAGCGGATAGTTAATGATCAGCCCACTGACGCGT
TGCGCGAGAAGATTGTGCACCGCCGCTTTACAGGCTTCGACGCCGCTTCGTTCTACCATCGACACCACCA
CGCTGGCACCCAGTTGATCGGCGCGAGATTTAATCGCCGCGACAATTTGCGACGGCGCGTGCAGGGCCAG
ACTGGAGGTGGCAACGCCAATCAGCAACGACTGTTTGCCCGCCAGTTGTTGTGCCACGCGGTTGGGAATG
TAATTCAGCTCCGCCATCGCCGCTTCCACTTTTTCCCGCGTTTTCGCAGAAACGTGGCTGGCCTGGTTCA
CCACGCGGGAAACGGTCTGATAAGAGACACCGGCATACTCTGCGACATCGTATAACGTTACTGGTTTCAC
ATTCACCACCCTGAATTGACTCTCTTCCGGGCGCTATCATGCCATACCGCGAAAGGTTTTGCGCCATTCG
ATGGTGTCCGGGATCTCGACGCTCTCCCTTATGCGACTCCTGCATTAGGAAAT
Features (pLannotate 1.2.2; 16 found; start..end, strand, type, name):
      1..19      +  promoter       T7 promoter: promoter for bacteriophage T7 RNA polymerase
     20..44      +  protein_bind   lac operator: The lac repressor binds to the lac operator to inhibit transcription in E. coli. This inhibition can be relieved by adding lactose or isopropyl-β-D-thiogalactopyranoside (IPTG). lac repressor encoded by lacI
     59..81      +  RBS            RBS: efficient ribosome binding site from bacteriophage T7 gene 10 (Olins and Rangwala, 1989)
    142..378     +  CDS            SMT3 (fragment): SMT3_YEAST - Experimental evidence at protein level: Swiss-Prot protein existence level 1. Not known; suppressor of MIF2 mutations. From Saccharomyces cerevisiae (strain ATCC 204508 / S288c) (Baker's yeast).
    457..498     +  CDS            S-Tag (fragment): affinity and epitope tag derived from pancreatic ribonuclease A
    528..545     +  CDS            SET1 (fragment): solubility-enhancement tag derived from T7 phage gene 10B
    553..600     +  terminator     T7 terminator: transcription terminator for bacteriophage T7 RNA polymerase
    764..821     +  promoter       AmpR promoter (fragment): bla
    830..1645    -  CDS            KanR: aminoglycoside phosphotransferase; aph(3')-Ia; confers resistance to kanamycin in bacteria or G418 (Geneticin®) in eukaryotes
   1646..1737    -  promoter       AmpR promoter: bla
   1753..2502    -  rep_origin     RSF ori: Plasmids containing the RSF 1030 origin of replication can be propagated in E. coli cells that contain additional plasmids with compatible origins.
   2585..2649    -  CDS            TcR (fragment): tetracycline efflux protein; tet; confers resistance to tetracycline
   2664..2685    -  protein_bind   CAP binding site: CAP binding activates transcription in the presence of cAMP. E. coli catabolite activator protein
   2698..3780    -  CDS            lacI: lac repressor; lacI; The lac repressor binds to the lac operator to inhibit transcription in E. coli. This inhibition can be relieved by adding lactose or isopropyl-β-D-thiogalactopyranoside (IPTG).
   3781..3858    -  promoter       lacI promoter: lacI
   3866..3901    -  CDS            TcR (fragment): tetracycline efflux protein; tet; confers resistance to tetracycline
