[The description below was written by a language model from this plasmid's Addgene catalogue record and pLannotate feature annotations shown in this document.]
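Description:
pTS1 is an empty bacterial expression backbone derived from pRSFDuet-1, designed for making SUMO-fusion proteins in E. coli. It replicates from the RSF1030 origin, which is compatible with other common plasmid origins and so allows co-maintenance with additional plasmids. Selection is by kanamycin through an aph(3')-Ia resistance gene driven by a bla-type promoter. The record lists it as high copy. A lacI gene with its own promoter is carried on the plasmid to supply lac repressor.

The expression cassette consists of a T7 promoter followed by a lac operator and the phage T7 gene 10 ribosome binding site. Transcription therefore depends on T7 RNA polymerase and is held off by lac repressor until induced with IPTG or lactose. Downstream lies a coding sequence matching yeast SMT3 (SUMO), which the depositor describes as a synthesized mutant form. According to the catalogue entry, a 6xHis tag sits at the N-terminus and a Strep II tag at the C-terminus of the fusion, although neither tag was picked up as a feature in the automated annotation. A gene of interest is inserted after the SUMO sequence by "blunt-end" cloning. The associated publication title indicates the mutant SUMO is meant to speed plasmid construction and yield proteins with native N-termini once the tag is removed.

An S-Tag fragment left over from the Duet backbone and a T7 terminator follow the cloning region. The short SET1, TcR and AmpR promoter fragments annotated elsewhere are probably backbone remnants or chance matches rather than functional parts. No insert is present.
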