Addgene plasmid #87797: pTS1
Purpose: (Empty Backbone) For constructing SUMO-fusion proteins with N-terminal His tag and C-terminal strep II tag using "blunt-end" cloning.
Depositing lab: Yu-Zhu Zhang. Depositing organization: USDA ARS Albany, Western Regional Research Center. Publication: A Mutant Sumo Facilitates Quick Plasmid Construction for Expressing Proteins with Native N-termini After Tag Removal. Zhang Y, Fan Y. Mol Biotechnol. 2017 May;59(4-5):159-167. doi: 10.1007/s12033-017-9998-6. PubMed 28349302.
Backbone
  Vector backbone: pRSFduet-1
  Backbone manufacturer: EMD Millipore
  Vector type: Bacterial Expression
  Tag / fusion protein: 6xHis (N terminal on backbone); Strep II (C terminal on backbone)
Growth in bacteria
  Bacterial resistance: Kanamycin, 50 μg/mL
  Growth temperature: 37°C
  Growth strain: DH5alpha
  Copy number: High Copy
Gene/Insert
  Gene/Insert name: None
  Tag / fusion protein: 6xHis (N terminal on backbone); Strep II (C terminal on backbone)
Resource information
  A portion of this plasmid was derived from a plasmid made by: The constructs contain a DNA sequence which encodes a mutant sumo from yeast. I had the coding sequence synthesized by a commercial vendor.
Terms and licenses: Academic/Nonprofit Terms; Industry Terms: Not Available to Industry
Depositor comments: Additional reference: Zhang, Y.; Du, W.X.; Fregevu, C.; Kothary, M.H.; Harden, L; McHugh, T.H. Expression, purification, and characterization of almond (Prunus dulcis) allergen Pru du 4. J. Agric Food Chem 2014, 62, 12695-700. PMID: 25437489
How to cite: pTS1 was a gift from Yu-Zhu Zhang (Addgene plasmid # 87797 ; http://n2t.net/addgene:87797 ; RRID:Addgene_87797)
